>Addgene plasmid #247751 | YIplac211-Sys1-HaloTagx2 | addgene full sequence | sequence record 492076 | Addgene NGS Result
TCTTCCGCTTCCTCGCTCACTGACTCGCTGCGCTCGGTCGTTCGGCTGCGGCGAGCGGTATCAGCTCACT
CAAAGGCGGTAATACGGTTATCCACAGAATCAGGGGATAACGCAGGAAAGAACATGTGAGCAAAAGGCCA
GCAAAAGGCCAGGAACCGTAAAAAGGCCGCGTTGCTGGCGTTTTTCCATAGGCTCCGCCCCCCTGACGAG
CATCACAAAAATCGACGCTCAAGTCAGAGGTGGCGAAACCCGACAGGACTATAAAGATACCAGGCGTTTC
CCCCTGGAAGCTCCCTCGTGCGCTCTCCTGTTCCGACCCTGCCGCTTACCGGATACCTGTCCGCCTTTCT
CCCTTCGGGAAGCGTGGCGCTTTCTCATAGCTCACGCTGTAGGTATCTCAGTTCGGTGTAGGTCGTTCGC
TCCAAGCTGGGCTGTGTGCACGAACCCCCCGTTCAGCCCGACCGCTGCGCCTTATCCGGTAACTATCGTC
TTGAGTCCAACCCGGTAAGACACGACTTATCGCCACTGGCAGCAGCCACTGGTAACAGGATTAGCAGAGC
GAGGTATGTAGGCGGTGCTACAGAGTTCTTGAAGTGGTGGCCTAACTACGGCTACACTAGAAGAACAGTA
TTTGGTATCTGCGCTCTGCTGAAGCCAGTTACCTTCGGAAAAAGAGTTGGTAGCTCTTGATCCGGCAAAC
AAACCACCGCTGGTAGCGGTGGTTTTTTTGTTTGCAAGCAGCAGATTACGCGCAGAAAAAAAGGATCTCA
AGAAGATCCTTTGATCTTTTCTACGGGGTCTGACGCTCAGTGGAACGAAAACTCACGTTAAGGGATTTTG
GTCATGAGATTATCAAAAAGGATCTTCACCTAGATCCTTTTAAATTAAAAATGAAGTTTTAAATCAATCT
AAAGTATATATGAGTAAACTTGGTCTGACAGTTACCAATGCTTAATCAGTGAGGCACCTATCTCAGCGAT
CTGTCTATTTCGTTCATCCATAGTTGCCTGACTCCCCGTCGTGTAGATAACTACGATACGGGAGGGCTTA
CCATCTGGCCCCAGTGCTGCAATGATACCGCGAGACCCACGCTCACCGGCTCCAGATTTATCAGCAATAA
ACCAGCCAGCCGGAAGGGCCGAGCGCAGAAGTGGTCCTGCAACTTTATCCGCCTCCATCCAGTCTATTAA
TTGTTGCCGGGAAGCTAGAGTAAGTAGTTCGCCAGTTAATAGTTTGCGCAACGTTGTTGCCATTGCTACA
GGCATCGTGGTGTCACGCTCGTCGTTTGGTATGGCTTCATTCAGCTCCGGTTCCCAACGATCAAGGCGAG
TTACATGATCCCCCATGTTGTGCAAAAAAGCGGTTAGCTCCTTCGGTCCTCCGATCGTTGTCAGAAGTAA
GTTGGCCGCAGTGTTATCACTCATGGTTATGGCAGCACTGCATAATTCTCTTACTGTCATGCCATCCGTA
AGATGCTTTTCTGTGACTGGTGAGTACTCAACCAAGTCATTCTGAGAATAGTGTATGCGGCGACCGAGTT
GCTCTTGCCCGGCGTCAATACGGGATAATACCGCGCCACATAGCAGAACTTTAAAAGTGCTCATCATTGG
AAAACGTTCTTCGGGGCGAAAACTCTCAAGGATCTTACCGCTGTTGAGATCCAGTTCGATGTAACCCACT
CGTGCACCCAACTGATCTTCAGCATCTTTTACTTTCACCAGCGTTTCTGGGTGAGCAAAAACAGGAAGGC
AAAATGCCGCAAAAAAGGGAATAAGGGCGACACGGAAATGTTGAATACTCATACTCTTCCTTTTTCAATA
TTATTGAAGCATTTATCAGGGTTATTGTCTCATGAGCGGATACATATTTGAATGTATTTAGAAAAATAAA
CAAATAGGGGTTCCGCGCACATTTCCCCGAAAAGTGCCACCTGACGTCTAAGAAACCATTATTATCATGA
CATTAACCTATAAAAATAGGCGTATCACGAGGCCAGCTTTTCAATTCATCATTTTTTTTTTATTCTTTTT
TTTGATTTCGGTTTCCTTGAAATTTTTTTGATTCGGTAATCTCCGAACAGAAGGAAGAACGAAGGAAGGA
GCACAGACTTAGATTGGTATATATACGCATATGTAGTGTTGAAGAAACATGAAATTGCCCAGTATTCTTA
ACCCAACTGCACAGAACAAAAACATGCAGGAAACGAAGATAAATCATGTCGAAAGCTACATATAAGGAAC
GTGCTGCTACTCATCCTAGTCCTGTTGCTGCCAAGCTATTTAATATCATGCACGAAAAGCAAACAAACTT
GTGTGCTTCATTGGATGTTCGTACCACCAAGGAATTACTGGAGTTAGTTGAAGCATTAGGTCCCAAAATT
TGTTTACTAAAAACACATGTGGATATCTTGACTGATTTTTCCATGGAGGGCACAGTTAAGCCGCTAAAGG
CATTATCCGCCAAGTACAATTTTTTACTCTTCGAAGACAGAAAATTTGCTGACATTGGTAATACAGTCAA
ATTGCAGTACTCTGCGGGTGTATACAGAATAGCAGAATGGGCAGACATTACGAATGCACACGGTGTGGTG
GGCCCAGGTATTGTTAGCGGTTTGAAGCAGGCGGCAGAAGAAGTAACAAAGGAACCTAGAGGCCTTTTGA
TGTTAGCAGAATTGTCATGCAAGGGCTCCCTATCTACTGGAGAATATACTAAGGGTACTGTTGACATTGC
GAAGAGCGACAAAGATTTTGTTATCGGCTTTATTGCTCAAAGAGACATGGGTGGAAGAGATGAAGGTTAC
GATTGGTTGATTATGACACCCGGTGTGGGTTTAGATGACAAGGGAGACGCATTGGGTCAACAGTATAGAA
CCGTGGATGATGTGGTCTCTACAGGATCTGACATTATTATTGTTGGAAGAGGACTATTTGCAAAGGGAAG
GGATGCTAAGGTAGAGGGTGAACGTTACAGAAAAGCAGGCTGGGAAGCATATTTGAGAAGATGCGGCCAG
CAAAACTAAAAAACTGTATTATAAGTAAATGCATGTATACTAAACTCACAAATTAGAGCTTCAATTTAAT
TATATCAGTTATTACCCGCCCTTTCGTCTCGCGCGTTTCGGTGATGACGGTGAAAACCTCTGACACATGC
AGCTCCCGGAGACGGTCACAGCTTGTCTGTAAGCGGATGCCGGGAGCAGACAAGCCCGTCAGGGCGCGTC
AGCGGGTGTTGGCGGGTGTCGGGGCTGGCTTAACTATGCGGCATCAGAGCAGATTGTACTGAGAGTGCAC
CATATGCGGTGTGAAATACCGCACAGATGCGTAAGGAGAAAATACCGCATCAGGCGCCATTCGCCATTCA
GGCTGCGCAACTGTTGGGAAGGGCGATCGGTGCGGGCCTCTTCGCTATTACGCCAGCTGGCGAAAGGGGG
ATGTGCTGCAAGGCGATTAAGTTGGGTAACGCCAGGGTTTTCCCAGTCACGACGTTGTAAAACGACGGCC
AGTGAATTCCTGGTAATATTTCAGTTGTTGACTAATATATATAGTGGTTTTTGCCAAAATTAAAGACTTC
CTTTTATTAACTAGGTGACCAGATATAAGGAAGTGTATTTGCTTTCTAATAACTTGTGTACGGCCATAAC
CCGGCTTTTAATCAGTTTATTTAACAAGGTATACAAATCGCCAAACGTAACAAGAGATAGGCGCTATTAT
TCATTTAATATTGTCGTATTCAAAATACTAACGGTGAACAATTTGCTCCATTGTAACACTATAGGACAAG
GCTAATCATGAATAAATATCTCCCCACCCAAAATATTCGTAGCTCGCGATATTCACGGTAATATTCTGTA
ACTTCATGTTAAGAGATGATCTTTAGGAAGGCTAAGGAAGGGTACACATAGAAGTGAGATAAAAAATAGG
CATTTGAATTACTGTAACATGGTTTCGATAAGAAGGTATTTGCGAGTGCCGAATGAGTTGAAACCTTCCC
AGATCTTCAAACAAGATTCTCTCTCTCCAAGTAAGATTGGACTTCAAATTGTTCTTTTACAGATTTTTTA
TTACACCACAGCGATCGTTCTTTTTTATTGTTGGGCGAAGCTAGCGGGATATGATCTCAATATCAAGGAA
TGGCTGTTTTCTTGGGAGAATATCGACTTTACGAACGCATACGGTTTATCAATCTCACTGTTATGGCTTC
TGGATTCATTAATATGTGTTTTTTTCTTAACTGTTATCGTTGGACGGAGTAAACTCGCATGGGATTTTGC
TATCACTATACATGCCATCAATTTTATTGTGGTGTTCCTCTATACTCGGAAATTTCCTTCTTTTTCTTGG
TTTTTTCTTCAAATTTTATCATCTTTAATACTAATATTTTTGGGGACATGGACAACAAGATGGAGAGAGC
TTAGAGACACCTTTTTTGAGGGCTTGGTTGATCCTAATGAAGGAGAAGTTGGATTGGTTACGCCTAGTCA
GCAGCATAGTAATCATTCAGAATTGGAGCAATCACCAATACAACTAAAAGACTTAGAAAGCCAAATACGG
GATCCAACTAGTATGGCTGAAATCGGTACAGGTTTTCCTTTTGACCCACACTATGTCGAAGTATTAGGTG
AAAGAATGCACTATGTTGATGTCGGTCCTAGAGATGGTACTCCAGTTTTGTTTTTACATGGTAACCCAAC
ATCTTCATACGTTTGGAGAAACATCATCCCACATGTTGCACCAACTCATAGATGTATTGCTCCAGATTTG
ATTGGTATGGGTAAATCTGATAAGCCAGATTTGGGTTATTTCTTTGATGATCATGTTAGATTCATGGATG
CTTTTATTGAAGCATTGGGTTTGGAAGAAGTTGTTTTGGTTATTCATGATTGGGGTTCAGCATTAGGTTT
TCATTGGGCTAAGAGAAACCCAGAAAGAGTTAAGGGTATCGCTTTTATGGAATTCATTAGACCAATTCCA
ACTTGGGATGAATGGCCAGAATTCGCAAGAGAAACATTCCAAGCTTTTAGAACTACAGATGTTGGTAGAA
AGTTGATCATCGATCAAAACGTTTTTATTGAAGGTACTTTGCCAATGGGTGTTGTTAGACCATTAACAGA
AGTTGAAATGGATCATTACAGAGAACCATTTTTAAACCCAGTTGATAGAGAACCATTGTGGAGATTTCCA
AATGAATTACCAATTGCTGGTGAACCAGCAAACATCGTTGCTTTGGTTGAAGAATACATGGATTGGTTAC
ATCAATCTCCAGTTCCAAAGTTGTTATTTTGGGGTACACCAGGTGTTTTGATTCCACCAGCAGAAGCTGC
AAGATTGGCTAAGTCATTGCCAAACTGTAAGGCTGTTGATATTGGTCCAGGTTTAAATTTGTTACAAGAA
GATAATCCAGACTTAATAGGTTCCGAAATCGCCAGATGGTTATCAACTTTAGAAATCAGTGGTGCTAGTA
TGGCTGAAATCGGTACAGGTTTTCCTTTTGACCCACACTATGTCGAAGTATTAGGTGAAAGAATGCACTA
TGTTGATGTCGGTCCTAGAGATGGTACTCCAGTTTTGTTTTTACATGGTAACCCAACATCTTCATACGTT
TGGAGAAACATCATCCCACATGTTGCACCAACTCATAGATGTATTGCTCCAGATTTGATTGGTATGGGTA
AATCTGATAAGCCAGATTTGGGTTATTTCTTTGATGATCATGTTAGATTCATGGATGCTTTTATTGAAGC
ATTGGGTTTGGAAGAAGTTGTTTTGGTTATTCATGATTGGGGTTCAGCATTAGGTTTTCATTGGGCTAAG
AGAAACCCAGAAAGAGTTAAGGGTATCGCTTTTATGGAATTCATTAGACCAATTCCAACTTGGGATGAAT
GGCCAGAATTCGCAAGAGAAACATTCCAAGCTTTTAGAACTACAGATGTTGGTAGAAAGTTGATCATCGA
TCAAAACGTTTTTATTGAAGGTACTTTGCCAATGGGTGTTGTTAGACCATTAACAGAAGTTGAAATGGAT
CATTACAGAGAACCATTTTTAAACCCAGTTGATAGAGAACCATTGTGGAGATTTCCAAATGAATTACCAA
TTGCTGGTGAACCAGCAAACATCGTTGCTTTGGTTGAAGAATACATGGATTGGTTACATCAATCTCCAGT
TCCAAAGTTGTTATTTTGGGGTACACCAGGTGTTTTGATTCCACCAGCAGAAGCTGCAAGATTGGCTAAG
TCATTGCCAAACTGTAAGGCTGTTGATATTGGTCCAGGTTTAAATTTGTTACAAGAAGATAATCCAGACT
TAATAGGTTCCGAAATCGCCAGATGGTTATCAACTTTAGAAATCAGTGGTGCTAGCTAAGCGGCCGCGAG
GAGATGAAACAACATATTCGAGGCAATTTTGGCAATATTATAGTCATTCAAGAGAAAACAGTAAATGTAT
GAAAAATGGCAAGAACCTTATCTCTATAGGCTTAATAAATCTGCCTTTTTGGCCAATTTTTCAAAACAGA
TCCTATTTCTTATTTATACACAATCTATATTTAACATAATTAAGTACGTGATGACATTGAAGATAATAAT
AAGTAAAGAGTTTACGTACTTAAATTTTATATAGTTTTAGTATACTTGCAATGTGTGAATGGATCTAGTA
AGCTGAGGTACTTCTCTAGCGTGAATATGAAACGAGTAACAGGGTGGTACATAATTTACGAACAGAACTC
AAGTTGATAAATCCTTTGCGTTCTTAACCATTTGTAAAAGTTCGTCAACAACATTGAAAATATTGCTTCG
AGCAGATGTTTTATCGTTTCTGCAAATTTCCAGTCCTGAACACCTCTGTTGTCGTAAATGTAATAATGCC
ACACTGGATTCGATTCTAGAAGCTTGGCGTAATCATGGTCATAGCTGTTTCCTGTGTGAAATTGTTATCC
GCTCACAATTCCACACAACATACGAGCCGGAAGCATAAAGTGTAAAGCCTGGGGTGCCTAATGAGTGAGC
TAACTCACATTAATTGCGTTGCGCTCACTGCCCGCTTTCCAGTCGGGAAACCTGTCGTGCCAGCTGCATT
AATGAATCGGCCAACGCGCGGGGAGAGGCGGTTTGCGTATTGGGCGC
Features (pLannotate 1.2.2; 15 found; start..end, strand, type, name):
    183..771     -  rep_origin     ori: high-copy-number ColE1/pMB1/pBR322/pUC origin of replication
    942..1802    -  CDS            AmpR: β-lactamase; bla; confers resistance to ampicillin, carbenicillin, and related antibiotics
   1803..1907    -  promoter       AmpR promoter: bla
   2000..2215    +  promoter       URA3 promoter: S. cerevisiae URA3
   2216..3019    +  CDS            URA3: orotidine-5'-phosphate decarboxylase, required for uracil biosynthesis; S. cerevisiae URA3; yeast auxotrophic marker, counterselectable with 5-fluoroorotic acid (5-FOA)
   3108..3143    +  CDS            rop (fragment): Rop protein, which maintains plasmids at low copy number; rop
   3245..3344    +  misc_feature   bom (fragment): basis of mobility region from pBR322
   3350..3507    -  CDS            lacZα (fragment): LacZα fragment of β-galactosidase; lacZ fragment
   3939..4547    +  CDS            SYS1: SYS1_YEAST - Experimental evidence at protein level: Swiss-Prot protein existence level 1. Necessary for the targeting of ARL3 to the Golgi. Involved in protein trafficking. May serve as a receptor for acetylated ARL3. From Saccharomyces cerevisiae (strain ATCC 204508 / S288c) (Baker's yeast).
   4563..5441    +  CDS            dhaA: DHAA_PSEPV - Experimental evidence at protein level: Swiss-Prot protein existence level 1. Catalyzes hydrolytic cleavage of carbon-halogen bonds in halogenated aliphatic compounds, leading to the formation of the corresponding primary alcohols, halide ions and protons. Has a broad substrate specificity, as it is able to dehalogenate mono- and di- chlorinated and brominated alkanes (up to at least C10), and the two isomers of 1,3-dichloropropene to 3-chloroallyl alcohol; the highest activity was found with 1,2-dibromoethane, while no activity was observed with the analog 1,2-dichloroethane. Fro
   5460..6338    +  CDS            dhaA: DHAA_PSEPV - Experimental evidence at protein level: Swiss-Prot protein existence level 1. Catalyzes hydrolytic cleavage of carbon-halogen bonds in halogenated aliphatic compounds, leading to the formation of the corresponding primary alcohols, halide ions and protons. Has a broad substrate specificity, as it is able to dehalogenate mono- and di- chlorinated and brominated alkanes (up to at least C10), and the two isomers of 1,3-dichloropropene to 3-chloroallyl alcohol; the highest activity was found with 1,2-dibromoethane, while no activity was observed with the analog 1,2-dichloroethane. Fro
   6922..6938    -  protein_bind   lac operator: The lac repressor binds to the lac operator to inhibit transcription in E. coli. This inhibition can be relieved by adding lactose or isopropyl-β-D-thiogalactopyranoside (IPTG). lac repressor encoded by lacI
   6946..6976    -  promoter       lac promoter: promoter for the E. coli lac operon
   6991..7012    -  protein_bind   CAP binding site: CAP binding activates transcription in the presence of cAMP. E. coli catabolite activator protein
   7025..7117    -  CDS            lacI (fragment): lac repressor; lacI; The lac repressor binds to the lac operator to inhibit transcription in E. coli. This inhibition can be relieved by adding lactose or isopropyl-β-D-thiogalactopyranoside (IPTG).
