[The description below was written by a language model from this plasmid's Addgene catalogue record and pLannotate feature annotations shown in this document.]
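Description:
YIplac211-Sys1-HaloTagx2 is a 7.1 kb yeast integrating plasmid built on the YIplac211 backbone, designed to add a tandem double HaloTag to the C-terminus of the endogenous SYS1 gene in Saccharomyces cerevisiae. In E. coli it is maintained at high copy through a ColE1/pUC-type origin and selected with ampicillin via the β-lactamase gene. No yeast replication origin is annotated, consistent with an integrative vector that must recombine into the genome to be inherited. The yeast marker is URA3 under its own promoter, which complements uracil auxotrophy and can be counterselected with 5-fluoroorotic acid. Remnants of the lacZα cloning region (lac promoter, operator, CAP site, lacZα and lacI fragments), along with rop and bom fragments, are backbone leftovers with no role in yeast.

The insert carries the SYS1 coding sequence, which encodes a Golgi membrane protein involved in trafficking and in targeting of Arl3 to the Golgi. It is followed closely by two consecutive copies of a sequence annotated as the dhaA haloalkane dehalogenase, the enzyme from which HaloTag is derived; these correspond to the two HaloTag units. Unannotated stretches flank the fusion on both sides. They may include SYS1 locus sequence that provides homology, but the record does not say so, and no separate yeast promoter or terminator is annotated for the fusion.

In the pop-in/pop-out strategy, homologous integration at SYS1 is selected on medium lacking uracil, creating a duplication. Counterselection with 5-FOA then recovers cells that have excised the vector by a second recombination, some of which retain the tagged allele without any marker. The resulting Sys1-HaloTagx2 protein can be covalently labelled with chloroalkane ligand dyes, typically for fluorescence imaging.
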