Addgene plasmid #247751: YIplac211-Sys1-HaloTagx2
Purpose: Insert a C-terminal HaloTagx2 at SYS1 by popin-popout
Depositing lab: Benjamin Glick. Depositing organization: University of Chicago.
Backbone
  Vector backbone: YIplac211
  Vector type: Yeast Expression
Growth in bacteria
  Bacterial resistance: Ampicillin, 100 μg/mL
  Growth temperature: 37°C
  Growth strain: DH5alpha
  Copy number: High Copy
Gene/Insert
  Gene/Insert name: Sys1-HaloTagx2
  Species: S. cerevisiae (budding yeast)
  Cloning method: Restriction Enzyme; 5′ cloning site Unspecified (unknown if destroyed)
Terms and licenses: Academic/Nonprofit Terms; Industry Terms: Not Available to Industry
How to cite: YIplac211-Sys1-HaloTagx2 was a gift from Benjamin Glick (Addgene plasmid # 247751 ; http://n2t.net/addgene:247751 ; RRID:Addgene_247751)
